>Addgene plasmid #134163 | pJM131 | addgene full sequence | sequence record 271466 | Addgene NGS Result
GAACCGAAGCCGCGCGTCTTGTCTGCTGCAGCGCTGCAGCATCGTTCTGTGTTGTCTCTGTCTGACTGTG
TTTCTGTATTTGTCTGAAAATTAGGGCCAGACTGTTACCACTCCCTTAAGTTTGACCTTAGGTCACTGGA
AAGATGTCGAGCGGATCGCTCACAACCAGTCGGTAGATGTCAAGAAGAGACGTTGGGTTACCTTCTGCTC
TGCAGAATGGCCAACCTTTAACGTCGGATGGCCGCGAGACGGCACCTTTAACCGAGACCTCATCACCCAG
GTTAAGATCAAGGTCTTTTCACCTGGCCCGCATGGACACCCAGACCAGGTCCCCTACATCGTGACCTGGG
AAGCCTTGGCTTTTGACCCCCCTCCCTGGGTCAAGCCCTTTGTACACCCTAAGCCTCCGCCTCCTCTTCC
TCCATCCGCCCCGTCTCTCCCCCTTGAACCTCCTCGTTCGACCCCGCCTCGATCCTCCCTTTATCCAGCC
CTCACTCCTTCTCTAGGCGCCGGCCGGATCCTCGAGGCCACCATGGAGGACTCCGGAAAGACTTTCAGCT
CCGAGGAGGAAGAAGCTAACTATTGGAAAGATCTGGCGATGACCTACAAACAGAGGGCAGAAAATACGCA
AGAGGAACTCCGAGAATTCCAGGAGGGAAGCCGAGAATATGAAGCTGAATTGGAGACGCAGCTGCAACAA
ATTGAAACCAGGAACAGAGACCTCCTGTCCGAAAATAACCGCCTTCGCATGGAGCTGGAAACCATCAAGG
AGAAGTTTGAAGTGCAGCACTCTGAAGGCTACCGGCAGATCTCAGCCTTGGAGGATGACCTCGCGCAGAC
CAAAGCCATTAAAGACCAATTGCAGAAATACATCAGAGAGCTGGAGCAAGCAAATGACGACCTGGAAAGA
GCCAAGCGCGCCACGATCATGTCTCTCGAAGACTTTGAGCAGCGCTTGAATCAGGCCATCGAAAGAAATG
CCTTCCTGGAAAGTGAACTTGATGAAAAAGAGAATCTCCTGGAATCTGTTCAGAGACTGAAGGATGAAGC
CAGAGATTTGCGGCAGGAACTGGCCGTGCAGCAGAAGCAGGAGAAACCCAGGACCCCCATGCCCAGCTCA
GTGGAAGCTGAGAGGACAGACACAGCTGTGCAGGCCACGGGCTCCGTGCCGTCCACGCCCATTGCTCACC
GAGGACCAAGCTCAAGTTTAAACACACCTGGGAGCTTCAGACGTGGCCTGGACGACTCCACCGGGGGGAC
CCCCCTCACACCTGCGGCCCGGATATCAGCCCTCAACATTGTGGGAGACCTACTGCGGAAAGTCGGGGCA
CTGGAGTCCAAACTCGCTTCCTGCCGGAACCTCGTGTACGATCAGTCCCCAAACCGAACAGGTGGCCCAG
CCTCTGGGCGGAGCAGCAAGAACAGAGATGGCGGGGAGAGACGGCCAAGCAGCACCAGCGTGCCTTTGGG
TGATAAGGGGTTGGACACGAGTTGCCGCTGGTTGTCCAAATCAACAACCAGGTCGTCCAGCTCCTGCGGC
CGCGGCAGCAGCCATCATCATCATCATCACAGCAGCGGCCTGGAAGTTCTGTTCCAGGGGCCCCTGGAAG
TTCTGTTCCAGGGGCCCTCCGGAGGGATGGTGAGCAAGGGCGAGGAGCTGTTCACCGGGGTGGTGCCCAT
CCTGGTCGAGCTGGACGGCGACGTAAACGGCCACAAGTTCAGCGTGTCCGGCGAGGGCGAGGGCGATGCC
ACCTACGGCAAGCTGACCCTGAAGTTCATCTGCACCACCGGCAAGCTGCCCGTGCCCTGGCCCACCCTCG
TGACCACCCTGACCTACGGCGTGCAGTGCTTCAGCCGCTACCCCGACCACATGAAGCAGCACGACTTCTT
CAAGTCCGCCATGCCCGAAGGCTACGTCCAGGAGCGCACCATCTTCTTCAAGGACGACGGCAACTACAAG
ACCCGCGCCGAGGTGAAGTTCGAGGGCGACACCCTGGTGAACCGCATCGAGCTGAAGGGCATCGACTTCA
AGGAGGACGGCAACATCCTGGGGCACAAGCTGGAGTACAACTACAACAGCCACAACGTCTATATCATGGC
CGACAAGCAGAAGAACGGCATCAAGGTGAACTTCAAGATCCGCCACAACATCGAGGACGGCAGCGTGCAG
CTCGCCGACCACTACCAGCAGAACACCCCCATCGGCGACGGCCCCGTGCTGCTGCCCGACAACCACTACC
TGAGCACCCAGTCCGCCCTGAGCAAAGACCCCAACGAGAAGCGCGATCACATGGTCCTGCTGGAGTTCGT
GACCGCCACCGGGATCACTCTTGGCATGGACGAGCTGTACAAGTAAAGATCCACCGGATCTAGATAACTG
ATCATAATCAGCCATACCACATTTGTAGAGGTTTTACTTGCTTTAAAAAACCTCCCACACCTCCCCCTGA
ACCTGAAACATAAAATGAATGCAATTCGCCAGCACAGTGGTCGACCCTGTGGAATGTGTGTCAGTTAGGG
TGTGGAAAGTCCCCAGGCTCCCCAGCAGGCAGAAGTATGCAAAGCATGCATCTCAATTAGTCAGCAACCA
GGTGTGGAAAGTCCCCAGGCTCCCCAGCAGGCAGAAGTATGCAAAGCATGCATCTCAATTAGTCAGCAAC
CATAGTCCCGCCCCTAACTCCGCCCATCCCGCCCCTAACTCCGCCCAGTTCCGCCCATTCTCCGCCCCAT
GGCTGACTAATTTTTTTTATTTATGCAGAGGCCGAGGCCGCCTCGGCCTCTGAGCTATTCCAGAAGTAGT
GAGGAGGCTTTTTTGGAGGCCTAGGCTTTTGCAAAAAGCTTCATGGCCAAGCCTTTGTCTCAAGAAGAAT
CCACCCTCATTGAAAGAGCAACGGCTACAATCAACAGCATCCCCATCTCTGAAGACTACAGCGTCGCCAG
CGCAGCTCTCTCTAGCGACGGCCGCATCTTCACTGGTGTCAATGTATATCATTTTACTGGGGGACCTTGT
GCAGAACTCGTGGTGCTGGGCACTGCTGCTGCTGCGGCAGCTGGCAACCTGACTTGTATCGTCGCGATCG
GAAATGAGAACAGGGGCATCTTGAGCCCCTGCGGACGGTGCCGACAGGTGCTTCTCGATCTGCATCCTGG
GATCAAAGCCATAGTGAAGGACAGTGATGGACAGCCGACGGCAGTTGGGATTCGTGAATTGCTGCCCTCT
GGTTATGTGTGGGAGGGCTAAGATCGATAAAATAAAAGATTTTATTTAGTCTCCAGAAAAAGGGGGGAAT
GAAAGACCCCACCTGTAGGTTTGGCAAGCTAGCTTAAGTAACGCCATTTTGCAAGGCATGGAAAAATACA
TAACTGAGAATAGAGAAGTTCAGATCAAGGTCAGGAACAGATGGAACAGCTGAATATGGGCCAAACAGGA
TATCTGTGGTAAGCAGTTCCTGCCCCGGCTCAGGGCCAAGAACAGATGGAACAGCTGAATATGGGCCAAA
CAGGATATCTGTGGTAAGCAGTTCCTGCCCCGGCTCAGGGCCAAGAACAGATGGTCCCCAGATGCGGTCC
AGCCCTCAGCAGTTTCTAGAGAACCATCAGATGTTTCCAGGGTGCCCCAAGGACCTGAAATGACCCTGTG
CCTTATTTGAACTAACCAATCAGTTCGCTTCTCGCTTCTGTTCGCGCGCTTCTGCTCCCCGAGCTCAATA
AAAGAGCCCACAACCCCTCACTCGGGGCGCCAGTCCTCCGATTGACTGAGTCGCCCGGGTACCCGTGTAT
CCAATAAACCCTCTTGCAGTTGCATCCGACTTGTGGTCTCGCTGTTCCTTGGGAGGGTCTCCTCTGAGTG
ATTGACTACCCGTCAGCGGGGGTCTTTCACATGCAGCATGTATCAAAATTAATTTGGTTTTTTTTCTTAA
GTATTTACATTAAATGGCCATAGTTGCATTAATGAATCGGCCAACGCGCGGGGAGAGGCGGTTTGCGTAT
TGGGCGCTCTTCCGCTTCCTCGCTCACTGACTCGCTGCGCTCGGTCGTTCGGCTGCGGCGAGCGGTATCA
GCTCACTCAAAGGCGGTAATACGGTTATCCACAGAATCAGGGGATAACGCAGGAAAGAACATGTGAGCAA
AAGGCCAGCAAAAGGCCAGGAACCGTAAAAAGGCCGCGTTGCTGGCGTTTTTCCATAGGCTCCGCCCCCC
TGACGAGCATCACAAAAATCGACGCTCAAGTCAGAGGTGGCGAAACCCGACAGGACTATAAAGATACCAG
GCGTTTCCCCCTGGAAGCTCCCTCGTGCGCTCTCCTGTTCCGACCCTGCCGCTTACCGGATACCTGTCCG
CCTTTCTCCCTTCGGGAAGCGTGGCGCTTTCTCATAGCTCACGCTGTAGGTATCTCAGTTCGGTGTAGGT
CGTTCGCTCCAAGCTGGGCTGTGTGCACGAACCCCCCGTTCAGCCCGACCGCTGCGCCTTATCCGGTAAC
TATCGTCTTGAGTCCAACCCGGTAAGACACGACTTATCGCCACTGGCAGCAGCCACTGGTAACAGGATTA
GCAGAGCGAGGTATGTAGGCGGTGCTACAGAGTTCTTGAAGTGGTGGCCTAACTACGGCTACACTAGAAG
AACAGTATTTGGTATCTGCGCTCTGCTGAAGCCAGTTACCTTCGGAAAAAGAGTTGGTAGCTCTTGATCC
GGCAAACAAACCACCGCTGGTAGCGGTGGTTTTTTTGTTTGCAAGCAGCAGATTACGCGCAGAAAAAAAG
GATCTCAAGAAGATCCTTTGATCTTTTCTACGGGGTCTGACGCTCAGTGGAACGAAAACTCACGTTAAGG
GATTTTGGTCATGAGATTATCAAAAAGGATCTTCACCTAGATCCTTTTGCGGCCGCAAATCAATCTAAAG
TATATATGAGTAAACTTGGTCTGACAGTTACCAATGCTTAATCAGTGAGGCACCTATCTCAGCGATCTGT
CTATTTCGTTCATCCATAGTTGCCTGACTCCCCGTCGTGTAGATAACTACGATACGGGAGGGCTTACCAT
CTGGCCCCAGTGCTGCAATGATACCGCGAGACCCACGCTCACCGGCTCCAGATTTATCAGCAATAAACCA
GCCAGCCGGAAGGGCCGAGCGCAGAAGTGGTCCTGCAACTTTATCCGCCTCCATCCAGTCTATTAATTGT
TGCCGGGAAGCTAGAGTAAGTAGTTCGCCAGTTAATAGTTTGCGCAACGTTGTTGCCATTGCTACAGGCA
TCGTGGTGTCACGCTCGTCGTTTGGTATGGCTTCATTCAGCTCCGGTTCCCAACGATCAAGGCGAGTTAC
ATGATCCCCCATGTTGTGCAAAAAAGCGGTTAGCTCCTTCGGTCCTCCGATCGTTGTCAGAAGTAAGTTG
GCCGCAGTGTTATCACTCATGGTTATGGCAGCACTGCATAATTCTCTTACTGTCATGCCATCCGTAAGAT
GCTTTTCTGTGACTGGTGAGTACTCAACCAAGTCATTCTGAGAATAGTGTATGCGGCGACCGAGTTGCTC
TTGCCCGGCGTCAATACGGGATAATACCGCGCCACATAGCAGAACTTTAAAAGTGCTCATCATTGGAAAA
CGTTCTTCGGGGCGAAAACTCTCAAGGATCTTACCGCTGTTGAGATCCAGTTCGATGTAACCCACTCGTG
CACCCAACTGATCTTCAGCATCTTTTACTTTCACCAGCGTTTCTGGGTGAGCAAAAACAGGAAGGCAAAA
TGCCGCAAAAAAGGGAATAAGGGCGACACGGAAATGTTGAATACTCATACTCTTCCTTTTTCAATATTAT
TGAAGCATTTATCAGGGTTATTGTCTCATGAGCGGATACATATTTGAATGTATTTAGAAAAATAAACAAA
TAGGGGTTCCGCGCACATTTCCCCGAAAAGTGCCACCTGCAGCCTGAATATGGGCCAAACAGGATATCTG
TGGTAAGCAGTTCCTGCCCCGGCTCAGGGCCAAGAACAGATGGAACAGCTGAATATGGGCCAAACAGGAT
ATCTGTGGTAAGCAGTTCCTGCCCCGGCTCAGGGCCAAGAACAGATGGTCCCCAGATGCGGTCCAGCCCT
CAGCAGTTTCTAGAGAACCATCAGATGTTTCCAGGGTGCCCCAAGGACCTGAAATGACCCTGTGCCTTAT
TTGAACTAACCAATCAGTTCGCTTCTCGCTTCTGTTCGCGCGCTTCTGCTCCCCGAGCTCAATAAAAGAG
CCCACAACCCCTCACTCGGGGCGCCAGTCCTCCGATTGACTGAGTCGCCCGGGTACCCGTGTATCCAATA
AACCCTCTTGCAGTTGCATCCGACTTGTGGTCTCGCTGTTCCTTGGGAGGGTCTCCTCTGAGTGATTGAC
TACCCGTCAGCGGGGGTCTTTCATTTGGGGGCTCGTCCGGGATCGGGAGACCCCTGCCCAGGGACCACCG
ACCCACCACCGGGAGGCAAGCTGGCCAGCAACTTATCTGTGTCTGTCCGATTGTCTAGTGTCTATGACTG
ATTTTATGCGCCTGCGTCGGTACTAGTTAGCTAACTAGCTCTGTATCTGGCGGACCCGTGGTGGAACTGA
CGAGTTCTGAACACCCGGCCGCAACCCTGGGAGACGTCCCAGGGACTTTGGGGGCCGTTTTTGTGGCCCG
ACCTGAGGAAGGGAGTCGATGTGGAATCCGACCCCGTCAGGATATGTGGTTCTGGTAGGAGACGAGAACC
TAAAACAGTTCCCGCCTCCGTCTGAATTTTTGCTTTCGGTTTG
Features (pLannotate 1.2.2; 15 found; start..end, strand, type, name):
     95..511     +  CDS            gag (truncated): truncated Moloney murine leukemia virus (MMLV) gag gene lacking the start codon
    533..1537    +  CDS            NDE1: NDE1_HUMAN - Also known as NUDE. Experimental evidence at protein level: Swiss-Prot protein existence level 1. Required for centrosome duplication and formation and function of the mitotic spindle. Essential for the development of the cerebral cortex. May regulate the production of neurons by controlling the orientation of the mitotic spindle during division of cortical neuronal progenitors of the proliferative ventricular zone of the brain. Orientation of the division plane perpendicular to the layers of the cortex gives rise to two proliferative neuronal progenitors whereas parallel orientat
   1553..1569    +  CDS            capTEV™ (fragment): composite tag for in vivo biotinylation, TEV protease cleavage, and 6xHis tagging
   1637..2356    +  CDS            EGFP: the original enhanced GFP (Yang et al., 1996) mammalian codon-optimized
   2379..2463    +  CDS            large T antigen (fragment): large T antigen from SV40 (simian virus 40)
   2506..2835    +  promoter       SV40 promoter: SV40 enhancer and early promoter
   2843..3241    +  CDS            BSD: blasticidin S deaminase; Aspergillus terreus BSD; confers resistance to blasticidin
   3288..3409    +  LTR            3' LTR (ΔU3) (fragment): self-inactivating 3' long terminal repeat (LTR) from Moloney murine leukemia virus
   3410..3879    +  LTR            LTR: long terminal repeat from Moloney murine leukemia virus
   3945..3997    -  CDS            lacI (fragment): lac repressor; lacI; The lac repressor binds to the lac operator to inhibit transcription in E. coli. This inhibition can be relieved by adding lactose or isopropyl-β-D-thiogalactopyranoside (IPTG).
   4180..4768    -  rep_origin     ori: high-copy-number ColE1/pMB1/pBR322/pUC origin of replication
   4928..5788    -  CDS            AmpR: β-lactamase; bla; confers resistance to ampicillin, carbenicillin, and related antibiotics
   5789..5893    -  promoter       AmpR promoter: bla
   5924..6393    +  LTR            LTR: long terminal repeat from Moloney murine leukemia virus
   6517..28      +  misc_feature   MESV Ψ (fragment) (across the origin): packaging signal of murine embryonic stem cell virus
