[The description below was written by a language model from this plasmid's Addgene catalogue record and pLannotate feature annotations shown in this document.]
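Description:
pJM131 is a Moloney murine leukemia virus-based retroviral expression plasmid built on pJAG98, a pBABEblast derivative, for stable delivery of a GFP-tagged human NDE1 into mammalian cells. In bacteria it is maintained through a high-copy ColE1/pUC-type origin and selected with ampicillin via the β-lactamase gene and its native promoter. The catalogue lists a recombination-tolerant growth strain, a common choice for plasmids carrying repeated LTRs.

The viral cassette is bounded by MMLV long terminal repeats. Downstream of the 5′ LTR lie a packaging signal (Ψ) and a truncated gag segment lacking its start codon, which together promote encapsidation of the genomic transcript when packaging functions are supplied in trans. No separate internal promoter is annotated upstream of the insert, so NDE1 expression is presumably driven from the 5′ LTR, as is usual for pBABE vectors. The NDE1 coding sequence is followed by a short linker region, partly annotated as a fragment matching a TEV-cleavage/affinity tag, and then by EGFP. This places the fluorescent protein at the C-terminus of NDE1, consistent with the catalogue tag field even though the purpose line is written "GFP - Nde1". The insert is named Nde1_SSSC and "SSSC" is listed as its mutation, but the record does not define what this means. After the fusion, an SV40 enhancer/early promoter drives blasticidin S deaminase, allowing blasticidin selection of transduced cells. The small lacI and SV40 large T antigen matches appear to be backbone remnants.

The construct is suited to generating stable cell lines for imaging the localization of this NDE1 form. The associated study examined NDE1's interactions in dynein function and an isoform-specific proteasome association.
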