Addgene plasmid #134163: pJM131
Purpose: Retroviral plasmid expressing GFP - Nde1
Depositing lab: Iain Cheeseman. Depositing organization: Whitehead Institute for Biomedical Research. Publication: Nde1 promotes diverse dynein functions through differential interactions and exhibits an isoform-specific proteasome association. Monda JK, Cheeseman IM. Mol Biol Cell. 2018 Sep 15;29(19):2336-2345. doi: 10.1091/mbc.E18-07-0418. Epub 2018 Jul 19. PubMed 30024347.
Backbone
  Vector backbone: pJAG98 (pBABEblast)
  Vector type: Mammalian Expression, Retroviral
Growth in bacteria
  Bacterial resistance: Ampicillin, 100 μg/mL
  Growth temperature: 37°C
  Growth strain: NEB Stable
  Copy number: High Copy
Gene/Insert
  Gene/Insert name: Nde1_SSSC
  Species: H. sapiens (human)
  Mutation: SSSC
  Entrez Gene: NDE1 (a.k.a. HOM-TES-87, LIS4, MHAC, NDE, NUDE, NUDE1)
  Tag / fusion protein: GFP (C terminal on insert)
  Cloning method: Restriction Enzyme; 5′ cloning site unknown (unknown if destroyed); 3′ cloning site unknown (unknown if destroyed)
Terms and licenses: Academic/Nonprofit Terms; Industry Terms: Not Available to Industry
How to cite: pJM131 was a gift from Iain Cheeseman (Addgene plasmid # 134163 ; http://n2t.net/addgene:134163 ; RRID:Addgene_134163)
